Addgene plasmid #62976: pcDNA3.1 myc-mβTrCP F-box (1-247)
Purpose: Expresses myc-tagged mouse βTrCP residues 1-247
Depositing lab: Michael Ruppert. Depositing organization: West Virginia University and School of Medicine. Publication: SOX9 inhibits beta-TrCP-mediated protein degradation to promote nuclear GLI1 expression and cancer stem cell properties. Deng W, Vanderbilt DB, Lin CC, Martin KH, Brundage KM, Ruppert JM. J Cell Sci. 2015 Jan 27. pii: jcs.162164. 10.1242/jcs.162164 PubMed 25632159.
Backbone
  Vector backbone: pcDNA3.1
  Backbone size w/o insert (bp): 5428
  Vector type: Mammalian Expression
  Selectable markers: Neomycin (select with G418)
Growth in bacteria
  Bacterial resistance: Ampicillin, 100 μg/mL
  Growth temperature: 37°C
  Growth strain: DH5alpha
  Copy number: High Copy
Gene/Insert
  Gene/Insert name: BTRC
  Species: M. musculus (mouse)
  Mutation: codes for residues 1-247
  GenBank ID: NM_009771.3
  Entrez Gene: Btrc (a.k.a. Beta-Trcp1, E3RS-IkappaB, E3RSIkappaB, FWD1, Fbw1a, HOS, SCF b-TRCP, Slimb, b-TrCP, beta-TrCP)
  Tag / fusion protein: 3x myc (N terminal on insert)
  Cloning method: Restriction Enzyme; 5′ cloning site HindIII (unknown if destroyed); 3′ cloning site BamHI (unknown if destroyed)
  Sequencing primers: 5′ T7
Terms and licenses: Academic/Nonprofit Terms; Industry Terms: Not Available to Industry
How to cite: pcDNA3.1 myc-mβTrCP F-box (1-247) was a gift from Michael Ruppert (Addgene plasmid # 62976 ; http://n2t.net/addgene:62976 ; RRID:Addgene_62976)
