[The description below was written by a language model from this plasmid's Addgene catalogue record.]
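Description:
pcDNA3.1 myc-mβTrCP F-box (1-247) is a mammalian expression plasmid built on the pcDNA3.1 backbone (5428 bp without insert). It is maintained in E. coli as a high-copy plasmid under ampicillin selection, and it carries a neomycin resistance marker so that transfected mammalian cells can be selected with G418. The record does not list individual regulatory elements. pcDNA3.1 vectors generally drive the insert from the CMV immediate-early promoter, with a T7 promoter just upstream of the cloning site, which fits the T7 primer listed for 5′ sequencing.

The insert is a truncated form of mouse Btrc (βTrCP, also known as Fbw1a or FWD1), encoding residues 1-247 and cloned between the HindIII and BamHI sites. A 3x myc epitope tag is fused to the N-terminus, allowing detection or immunoprecipitation with anti-myc antibodies. βTrCP is the substrate-recognition F-box subunit of an SCF E3 ubiquitin ligase. As the construct name indicates, this fragment retains the N-terminal portion including the F-box, the motif that links F-box proteins to the SCF core, and would be expected to lack most or all of the C-terminal WD40 repeat region that binds substrates.

The stated purpose is simply expression of this myc-tagged fragment. The associated publication concerns SOX9 inhibition of βTrCP-mediated protein degradation and its effect on nuclear GLI1, so the construct plausibly served as a deletion mutant for mapping βTrCP domains involved in protein interactions or degradation, although the record does not describe the specific experiments.
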