>Addgene plasmid #62976 | pcDNA3.1 myc-mβTrCP F-box (1-247) | addgene partial sequence | sequence record 108189 | T7 5'-TAATACGACTCACTATAGGG-3'
AGCTTGCCACCATGGAGCAAAAGCTCATTTCTGAAGAGGACTTGAATGGAGAACAGAAATTGATCAGTGA
GGAAGACCTCAACGGTGAGCAGAAGTTAATATCCGAGGAGGATCTTAATAGTAGCGGCCGCACTAGTCTC
GAAGGGGGGCCCCATATGATAACTTCGTATAGCATACATTATACGAAGTTATCTGGAATTCCCCGGGCTC
GAGACTCCATGGGGCATATGGACCCGGCAGAGGCGGTGCTGCAGGAGAAAGCGCTTAAGTTTATGAATTC
CTCAGAGAGAGAAGACTGTAATAATGGCGAACCCCCTAGGAAGATAATACCAGAGAAGAATTCACTTAGA
CAGACTTACAACAGCTGTGCCAGGCTTTGCATAAACCAAGAGACAGTATGTCTAACAAGCACTGCTATGA
AGACTGAAAATTGTGTGGCCAAAGCCAAACTTGCCAATGGCACTTCCAGCATGATTGTGCCCAAGCAGCG
GAAACTCTCAGCAAGCTATGAGAAGGAAAAGGAGCTGTGTGTCAAGTATTTTGAGCAGTGGTCAGAGTCT
GATCAAGTGGAATTTGTAGAACACCTTATATCCCAAATGTGTCACTACCAGCATGGGCACATCAACTCCT
ACCTAAAACCTATGCTGCAGAGGGATTTCATAACTGCACTGCCAGCACGGGGTCTGGACCACATCGCTGA
GAACATTCTGTCATACTTGGACGCCAAGTCACTGTGTGCTGCTGAGCTCGTGTGCAAGGAATGGTACCGC
GTGACGTCGGACGGCATGCTGTGGAAAAAGCTCATCGAGAGGATGGTCAGGACGGACTCTCTGTGGCGAG
GCCTGGC
