>Addgene plasmid #62976 | pcDNA3.1 myc-mβTrCP F-box (1-247) | addgene partial sequence | sequence record 109765 | BGH-rev 5'-TAGAAGGCACAGTCGAGG-3'
ACTCGAGCGGCCGCCACTGTGCTGGATATCTGCAGAATTCCACCACACTGGACTAGTGGATCCTCACTCT
ATTGTCTCAATGTCTTGTATGATTTTAGGATAAAGCGCTCTATAAAAGGAGTTGGGAGGAGCGTTCTCAT
CAGGAGGTTTGTTTTTGAATAAGTACTGTCCCCAGCCTCTGCGCTCTGCCAGGCCTCGCCACAGAGAGTC
CGTCCTGACCATCCTCTCGATGAGCTTTTTCCACAGCATGCCGTCCGACGTCACGCGGTACCATTCCTTG
CACACGAGCTCAGCAGCACACAGTGACTTGGCGTCCAAGTATGACAGAATGTTCTCAGCGATGTGGTCCA
GACCCCGTGCTGGCAGTGCAGTTATGAAATCCCTCTGCAGCATAGGTTTTAGGTAGGAGTTGATGTGCCC
ATGCTGGTAGTGACACATTTGGGATATAAGGTGTTCTACAAATTCCACTTGATCAGACTCTGACCACTGC
TCAAAATACTTGACACACAGCTCCTTTTCCTTCTCATAGCTTGCTGAGAGTTTCCGCTGCTTGGGCACAA
TCATGCTGGAAGTGCCATTGGCAAGTTTGGCTTTGGCCACACAATTTTCAGTCTTCATAGCAGTGCTTGT
TAGACATACTGTCTCTTGGTTTATGCAAAGCCTGGCACAGCTGTTGTAAGTCTGTCTAAGTGAATTCTTC
TCTGGTATTATCTTCCTAGGGGGTTCGCCATTATTACAGTCTTCTCTCTCTGAGGAATTCATAAACTTAA
GCGCTTTCTCCTGCAGCACCGCCTCTGCCGGGTCCATATGCCCCATGGAGTCTCGAGCCCGGGGAATTCC
AGATAACTTCGTATAATGTATGCTATACGAAGTTATCATATGGGGC
